>Addgene plasmid #116055 | PB-CMV-TO-Casp3te | depositor full sequence | sequence record 219724 | PB-CMV-TO-Casp3te sequence 7670 bps
ACTCTTCCTTTTTCAATATTATTGAAGCATTTATCAGGGTTATTGTCTCATGAGCGGATACATATTTGAA
TGTATTTAGAAAAATAAACAAATAGGGGTTCCGCGCACATTTCCCCGAAAAGTGCCACCTAAATTGTAAG
CGTTAATATTTTGTTAAAATTCGCGTTAAATTTTTGTTAAATCAGCTCATTTTTTAACCAATAGGCCGAA
ATCGGCAAAATCCCTTATAAATCAAAAGAATAGACCGAGATAGGGT
[37 nt withheld, positions 257-293]
AAAGAACGTGGACTCCAACGTCAAAGG
[49 nt withheld, positions 321-369]
T
[91 nt withheld, positions 371-461]
G
[124 nt withheld, positions 463-586]
CCCATTCGCCATTCAGGCTGCGCAACTGTTGGGAAGGGCGATCGGTGCGGGCCTCTTCGCTATTACGCCA
GCTGGCGAAAGGGGGATGTGCTGCAAGGCGATTAAGTTGGGTAACGCCAGGGTTTTCCCAGTCACGACGT
TGTAAAACGACGGCCAGTGAGCGCGCCTCGTTCATTCACGTTTTTGAACCCGTGGAGGACGGGCAGACTC
GCGGTGCAAATGTGTTTTACAGCGTGATGGAGCAGATGAAGATGCTCGACACGCTGCAGAACACGCAGCT
AGATTAACCCTAGAAAGATAATCATATTGTGACGTACGTTAAAGATAATCATGTGTAAAATTGACGCATG
TGTTTTATCGGTCTGTATATCGAGGTTTATTTATTAATTTGAATAGATATTAAGTTTTATTATATTTACA
CTTACATACTAATAATAAATTCAACAAACAATTTATTTATGTTTATTTATTTATTAAAAAAAACAAAAAC
TCAAAATTTCTTCTATAAAGTAACAAAACTTTTATGAGGGACAGCCCCCCCCCAAAGCCCCCAGGGATGT
AATTACGTCCCTCCCCCGCTAGGGGGCAGCAGCGAGCCGCCCGGGGCTCCGCTCCGGTCCGGCGCTCCCC
CCGCATCCCCGAGCCGGCAGCGTGCGGGGACAGCCCGGGCACGGGGAAGGTGGCACGGGATCGCTTTCCT
CTGAACGCTTCTCGCTGCTCTTTGAGCCTGCAGACACCTGGGGGGATACGGGGAAAAGGCCTCCACGGCC
ACTAGTAGGCGTTTTGCGCTGCTTCGCGATGTACGGGCCAGATATACGCGTTGACATTGATTATTGACTA
GTTATTAATAGTAATCAATTACGGGGTCATTAGTTCATAGCCCATATATGGAGTTCCGCGTTACATAACT
TACGGTAAATGGCCCGCCTGGCTGACCGCCCAACGACCCCCGCCCATTGACGTCAATAATGACGTATGTT
CCCATAGTAACGCCAATAGGGACTTTCCATTGACGTCAATGGGTGGAGTATTTACGGTAAACTGCCCACT
TGGCAGTACATCAAGTGTATCATATGCCAAGTACGCCCCCTATTGACGTCAATGACGGTAAATGGCCCGC
CTGGCATTATGCCCAGTACATGACCTTATGGGACTTTCCTACTTGGCAGTACATCTACGTATTAGTCATC
GCTATTACCATGGTGATGCGGTTTTGGCAGTACATCAATGGGCGTGGATAGCGGTTTGACTCACGGGGAT
TTCCAAGTCTCCACCCCATTGACGTCAATGGGAGTTTGTTTTGGCACCAAAATCAACGGGACTTTCCAAA
ATGTCGTAACAACTCCGCCCCATTGACGCAAATGGGCGGTAGGCGTGTACGGTGGGAGGTCTATATAAGC
AGAGCTCTCCCTATCAGTGATAGAGATCTCCCTATCAGTGATAGAGATCGTCGACGAGCTCGTTTAGTGA
ACCGTCAGATCGCCTGGAGACGCCATCCACGCTGTTTTGACCTCCATAGAAGACACCGGGACCGATCCAG
CCTCCGGACTCTAGCGTTTAAACTTAAGCTTCGCCACCATGGGATCCGAAAACACTGAGAACAGCGTCGA
TAGCAAGTCCATTAAGAACCTCGAACCTAAAATCATACATGGCAGTGAGAGCATGGATAGCGGCATAAGC
CTTGACAACTCCTATAAAATGGACTACCCGGAGATGGGTCTGTGCATAATAATCAACAACAAGAACTTCC
ACAAATCCACGGGGATGACAAGTAGGTCTGGAACCGATGTCGATGCGGCAAACTTGCGCGAGACCTTTAG
AAACCTCAAGTACGAGGTACGCAATAAAAACGATCTCACTCGCGAGGAAATAGTAGAGCTGATGCGAGAT
GTCAGTAAGGAAGATCATTCCAAGAGATCCTCCTTCGTCTGCGTCTTGTTGAGTCACGGAGAGGAAGGGA
TCATATTCGGTACGAACGGCCCAGTGGATTTGAAAAAGATAACCAATTTCTTTAGAGGTGACCGGTGCCG
CTCTCTCACAGGAAAGCCAAAACTCTTTATTATCCAAGCATGTAGGGGTACGGAACTGGATTGTGGAATC
GAAACTGAGAACTTGTACTTCCAGTCCGGGGTAGATGACGACATGGCCTGCCATAAAATCCCTGTCGAGG
CCGATTTTCTCTACGCCTACTCTACTGCGCCTGGGTATTACAGCTGGAGAAACAGCAAGGATGGTTCCTG
GTTTATACAAAGCCTGTGTGCTATGCTCAAACAGTATGCGGATAAGCTGGAGTTCATGCATATCCTTACC
AGAGTAAATCGCAAAGTGGCCACAGAGTTTGAGTCATTTTCTTTTGACGCAACATTTCACGCCAAGAAGC
AGATTCCTTGTATAGTATCTATGCTGACGAAAGAGCTGTACTTCTATCACAGCTAGCAGCTAGCGAATTC
GAATTTAAATCGGCCTCGACTGTGCCTTCTAGTTGCCAGCCATCTGTTGTTTGCCCCTCCCCCGTGCCTT
CCTTGACCCTGGAAGGTGCCACTCCCACTGTCCTTTCCTAATAAAATGAGGAAATTGCATCGCATTGTCT
GAGTAGGTGTCATTCTATTCTGGGGGGTGGGGTGGGGCAGGACAGCAAGGGGGAGGATTGGGAAGACAAT
AGCAGGCATGCTGGGGACGCGGCCGCAATTTAACGCGAATTAATTCTGTGGAATGTGTGTCAGTTAGGGT
GTGGAAAGTCCCCAGGCTCCCCAGCAGGCAGAAGTATGCAAAGCATGCATCTCAATTAGTCAGCAACCAG
GTGTGGAAAGTCCCCAGGCTCCCCAGCAGGCAGAAGTATGCAAAGCATGCATCTCAATTAGTCAGCAACC
ATAGTCCCGCCCCTAACTCCGCCCATCCCGCCCCTAACTCCGCCCAGTTCCGCCCATTCTCCGCCCCATG
GCTGACTAATTTTTTTTATTTATGCAGAGGCCGAGGCCGCCTCTGCCTCTGAGCTATTCCAGAAGTAGTG
AGGAGGCTTTTTTGGAGGCCTAGGCTTTTGCAAAAAGCTCCCGGGAGCTTGTATATCCATTTTCGGATCT
GATCAGCACGTGTTGACAATTAATCATCGGCATAGTATATCGGCATAGTATAATACGACAAGGTGAGGAA
CTAAACCATGGCCAAGTTGACCAGTGCCGTTCCGGTGCTCACCGCGCGCGACGTCGCCGGAGCGGTCGAG
TTCTGGACCGACCGGCTCGGGTTCTCCCGGGACTTCGTGGAGGACGACTTCGCCGGTGTGGTCCGGGACG
ACGTGACCCTGTTCATCAGCGCGGTCCAGGACCAGGTGGTGCCGGACAACACCCTGGCCTGGGTGTGGGT
GCGCGGCCTGGACGAGCTGTACGCCGAGTGGTCGGAGGTCGTGTCCACGAACTTCCGGGACGCCTCCGGG
CCGGCCATGACCGAGATCGGCGAGCAGCCGTGGGGGCGGGAGTTCGCCCTGCGCGACCCGGCCGGCAACT
GCGTGCACTTCGTGGCCGAGGAGCAGGACTGAGTCGACAATCAACCTCTGGATTACAAAATTTGTGAAAG
ATTGACTGGTATTCTTAACTATGTTGCTCCTTTTACGCTATGTGGATACGCTGCTTTAATGCCTTTGTAT
CATGCGTTAACTAAACTTGTTTATTGCAGCTTATAATGGTTACAAATAAAGCAATAGCATCACAAATTTC
ACAAATAAAGCATTTTTTTCACTGCATTCTAGTTGTGGTTTGTCCAAACTCATCAATGTATCTTATCATG
TCTGGAATTGACTCAAATGATGTCAATTAGTCTATCAGAAGCTCATCTGGTCTCCCTTCCGGGGGACAAG
ACATCCCTGTTTAATATTTAAACAGCAGTGTTCCCAAACTGGGTTCTTATATCCCTTGCTCTGGTCAACC
AGGTTGCAGGGTTTCCTGTCCTCACAGGAACGAAGTCCCTAAAGAAACAGTGGCAGCCAGGTTTAGCCCC
GGAATTGACTGGATTCCTTTTTTAGGGCCCATTGGTATGGCTTTTTCCCCGTATCCCCCCAGGTGTCTGC
AGGCTCAAAGAGCAGCGAGAAGCGTTCAGAGGAAAGCGATCCCGTGCCACCTTCCCCGTGCCCGGGCTGT
CCCCGCACGCTGCCGGCTCGGGGATGCGGGGGGAGCGCCGGACCGGAGCGGAGCCCCGGGCGGCTCGCTG
CTGCCCCCTAGCGGGGGAGGGACGTAATTACATCCCTGGGGGCTTTGGGGGGGGGCTGTCCCTGATATCT
ATAACAAGAAAATATATATATAATAAGTTATCACGTAAGTAGAACATGAAATAACAATATAATTATCGTA
TGAGTTAAATCTTAAAAGTCACGTAAAAGATAATCATGCGTCATTTTGACTCACGCGGTCGTTATAGTTC
AAAATCAGTGACACTTACCGCATTGACAAGCACGCCTCACGGGAGCTCCAAGCGGCGACTGAGATGTCCT
AAATGCACAGCGACGGATTCGCGCTATTTAGAAAGAGAGAGCAATATTTCAAGAATGCATGCGTCAATTT
TACGCAGACTATCTTTCTAGGGTTAATCTAGCTGCATCAGGATCATATCGTCGGGTCTTTTTTCCGGCTC
AGTCATCGCCCAAGCTGGCGCTATCTGGGCATCGGGGAGGAAGAAGCCCGTGCCTTTTCCCGCGAGGTTG
AAGCGGCATGGAAAGAGTTTGCCGAGGATGACTGCTGCTGCATTGACGTTGAGCGAAAACGCACGTTTAC
CATGATGATTCGGGAAGGTGTGGCCATGCACGCCTTTAACGGTGAACTGTTCGTTCAGGCCACCTGGGAT
ACCAGTTCGTCGCGGCTTTTCCGGACACAGTTCCGGATGGTCAGCCCGAAGCGCATCAGCAACCCGAACA
ATACCGGCGACAGCCGGAACTGCCGTGCCGGTGTGCAGATTAATGACAGCGGTGCGGCGCTGGGATATTA
CGTCAGCGAGGACGGGTATCCTGGCTGGATGCCGCAGAAATGGACATGGATACCCCGTGAGTTACCCGGC
GGGCGCGCTTGGCGTAATCATGGTCATAGCTGTTTCCTGTGTGAAATTGTTATCCGCTCACAATTCCACA
CAACATACGAGCCGGAAGCATAAAGTGTAAAGCCTGGGGTGCCTAATGAGTGAGCTAACTCACATTAATT
GCGTTGCGCTCACTGCCCGCTTTCCAGTCGGGAAACCTGTCGTGCCAGCTGCATTAATGAATCGGCCAAC
GCGCGGGGAGAGGCGGTTTGCGTATTGGGCGCTCTTCCGCTTCCTCGCTCACTGACTCGCTGCGCTCGGT
CGTTCGGCTGCGGCGAGCGGTATCAGCTCACTCAAAGGCGGTAATACGGTTATCCACAGAATCAGGGGAT
AACGCAGGAAAGAACATGTGAGCAAAAGGCCAGCAAAAGGCCAGGAACCGTAAAAAGGCCGCGTTGCTGG
CGTTTTTCCATAGGCTCCGCCCCCCTGACGAGCATCACAAAAATCGACGCTCAAGTCAGAGGTGGCGAAA
CCCGACAGGACTATAAAGATACCAGGCGTTTCCCCCTGGAAGCTCCCTCGTGCGCTCTCCTGTTCCGACC
CTGCCGCTTACCGGATACCTGTCCGCCTTTCTCCCTTCGGGAAGCGTGGCGCTTTCTCATAGCTCACGCT
GTAGGTATCTCAGTTCGGTGTAGGTCGTTCGCTCCAAGCTGGGCTGTGTGCACGAACCCCCCGTTCAGCC
CGACCGCTGCGCCTTATCCGGTAACTATCGTCTTGAGTCCAACCCGGTAAGACACGACTTATCGCCACTG
GCAGCAGCCACTGGTAACAGGATTAGCAGAGCGAGGTATGTAGGCGGTGCTACAGAGTTCTTGAAGTGGT
GGCCTAACTACGGCTACACTAGAAGGACAGTATTTGGTATCTGCGCTCTGCTGAAGCCAGTTACCTTCGG
AAAAAGAGTTGGTAGCTCTTGATCCGGCAAACAAACCACCGCTGGTAGCGGTGGTTTTTTTGTTTGCAAG
CAGCAGATTACGCGCAGAAAAAAAGGATCTCAAGAAGATCCTTTGATCTTTTCTACGGGGTCTGACGCTC
AGTGGAACGAAAACTCACGTTAAGGGATTTTGGTCATGAGATTATCAAAAAGGATCTTCACCTAGATCCT
TTTAAATTAAAAATGAAGTTTTAAATCAATCTAAAGTATATATGAGTAAACTTGGTCTGACAGTTACCAA
TGCTTAATCAGTGAGGCACCTATCTCAGCGATCTGTCTATTTCGTTCATCCATAGTTGCCTGACTCCCCG
TCGTGTAGATAACTACGATACGGGAGGGCTTACCATCTGGCCCCAGTGCTGCAATGATACCGCGAGACCC
ACGCTCACCGGCTCCAGATTTATCAGCAATAAACCAGCCAGCCGGAAGGGCCGAGCGCAGAAGTGGTCCT
GCAACTTTATCCGCCTCCATCCAGTCTATTAATTGTTGCCGGGAAGCTAGAGTAAGTAGTTCGCCAGTTA
ATAGTTTGCGCAACGTTGTTGCCATTGCTACAGGCATCGTGGTGTCACGCTCGTCGTTTGGTATGGCTTC
ATTCAGCTCCGGTTCCCAACGATCAAGGCGAGTTACATGATCCCCCATGTTGTGCAAAAAAGCGGTTAGC
TCCTTCGGTCCTCCGATCGTTGTCAGAAGTAAGTTGGCCGCAGTGTTATCACTCATGGTTATGGCAGCAC
TGCATAATTCTCTTACTGTCATGCCATCCGTAAGATGCTTTTCTGTGACTGGTGAGTACTCAACCAAGTC
ATTCTGAGAATAGTGTATGCGGCGACCGAGTTGCTCTTGCCCGGCGTCAATACGGGATAATACCGCGCCA
CATAGCAGAACTTTAAAAGTGCTCATCATTGGAAAACGTTCTTCGGGGCGAAAACTCTCAAGGATCTTAC
CGCTGTTGAGATCCAGTTCGATGTAACCCACTCGTGCACCCAACTGATCTTCAGCATCTTTTACTTTCAC
CAGCGTTTCTGGGTGAGCAAAAACAGGAAGGCAAAATGCCGCAAAAAAGGGAATAAGGGCGACACGGAAA
TGTTGAATACTCAT
Features (pLannotate 1.2.2; 24 found; start..end, strand, type, name):
      1..105     -  promoter       AmpR promoter: bla
    158..586     -  rep_origin     f1 ori (sequence partly withheld): f1 bacteriophage origin of replication; arrow indicates direction of (+) strand synthesis
    591..746     -  CDS            lacZα (fragment): LacZα fragment of β-galactosidase; lacZ fragment
    748..867     +  CDS            B (fragment): PORTL_LAMBD - Experimental evidence at protein level: Swiss-Prot protein existence level 1. Forms the portal vertex of the capsid (PubMed:6228056, PubMed:6232391). This portal plays critical roles in head assembly, genome packaging, neck/tail attachment, and genome ejection (Probable). The portal protein multimerizes as a single ring-shaped homododecamer arranged around a central channel (PubMed:6232391). Binds to the terminase subunits to form the packaging machine (PubMed:7799432). From Escherichia phage lambda (Bacteriophage lambda).
   1409..1788    +  enhancer       CMV enhancer: human cytomegalovirus immediate early enhancer
   1789..1992    +  promoter       CMV promoter: human cytomegalovirus (CMV) immediate early promoter
   1994..2013    +  promoter       PLtetO-1 promoter (fragment): modified phage lambda PL promoter with tet operator sites (Lutz and Bujard, 1997)
   2015..2034    +  promoter       PLtetO-1 promoter (fragment): modified phage lambda PL promoter with tet operator sites (Lutz and Bujard, 1997)
   2042..2075    +  promoter       TRE3GV promoter (fragment): 3rd-generation Tet-responsive promoter that can be activated by binding of Tet-On® 3G, optimized for retroviral and lentiviral vectors
   2174..3016    +  CDS            CASP3: CASP3_HUMAN - Also known as CPP32. Experimental evidence at protein level: Swiss-Prot protein existence level 1. Involved in the activation cascade of caspases responsible for apoptosis execution (PubMed:7596430). At the onset of apoptosis it proteolytically cleaves poly(ADP-ribose) polymerase (PARP) at a '216- Asp-|-Gly-217' bond (PubMed:7774019). Cleaves and activates sterol regulatory element binding proteins (SREBPs) between the basic helix- loop-helix leucine zipper domain and the membrane attachment domain. Cleaves and activates caspase-6, -7 and -9 (PubMed:7596430). Involved in the clea
   3056..3263    +  polyA_signal   bGH poly(A) signal: bovine growth hormone polyadenylation signal
   3301..3630    +  promoter       SV40 promoter: SV40 enhancer and early promoter
   3678..3725    +  promoter       EM7 promoter: synthetic bacterial promoter&nbsp
   3744..4118    +  CDS            BleoR: antibiotic-binding protein; Sh ble from Streptoalloteichus hindustanus; confers resistance to bleomycin, phleomycin, and Zeocin™
   4125..4231    +  misc_feature   WPRE (fragment): woodchuck hepatitis virus posttranscriptional regulatory element
   4240..4361    +  polyA_signal   SV40 poly(A) signal: SV40 polyadenylation signal
   4379..4471    +  ncRNA          G-CSF SLDE: Accession: RF00183 - G-CSF factor stem-loop destabilising element (SLDE)
   5168..5635    +  CDS            B (fragment): PORTL_LAMBD - Experimental evidence at protein level: Swiss-Prot protein existence level 1. Forms the portal vertex of the capsid (PubMed:6228056, PubMed:6232391). This portal plays critical roles in head assembly, genome packaging, neck/tail attachment, and genome ejection (Probable). The portal protein multimerizes as a single ring-shaped homododecamer arranged around a central channel (PubMed:6232391). Binds to the terminase subunits to form the packaging machine (PubMed:7799432). From Escherichia phage lambda (Bacteriophage lambda).
   5673..5689    -  protein_bind   lac operator: The lac repressor binds to the lac operator to inhibit transcription in E. coli. This inhibition can be relieved by adding lactose or isopropyl-β-D-thiogalactopyranoside (IPTG). lac repressor encoded by lacI
   5697..5727    -  promoter       lac promoter: promoter for the E. coli lac operon
   5742..5763    -  protein_bind   CAP binding site: CAP binding activates transcription in the presence of cAMP. E. coli catabolite activator protein
   5776..5868    -  CDS            lacI (fragment): lac repressor; lacI; The lac repressor binds to the lac operator to inhibit transcription in E. coli. This inhibition can be relieved by adding lactose or isopropyl-β-D-thiogalactopyranoside (IPTG).
   6051..6639    -  rep_origin     ori: high-copy-number ColE1/pMB1/pBR322/pUC origin of replication
   6810..7670    -  CDS            AmpR: β-lactamase; bla; confers resistance to ampicillin, carbenicillin, and related antibiotics
