>Addgene plasmid #116055 | PB-CMV-TO-Casp3te | addgene full sequence | sequence record 224817 | Addgene NGS Result
ACTCTTCCTTTTTCAATATTATTGAAGCATTTATCAGGGTTATTGTCTCATGAGCGGATACATATTTGAA
TGTATTTAGAAAAATAAACAAATAGGGGTTCCGCGCACATTTCCCCGAAAAGTGCCACCTAAATTGTAAG
CGTTAATATTTTGTTAAAATTCGCGTTAAATTTTTGTTAAATCAGCTCATTTTTTAACCAATAGGCCGAA
ATCGGCAAAATCCCTTATAAATCAAAAGAATAGACCGAGATAGGGT
[37 nt withheld, positions 257-293]
AAAGAACGTGGACTCCAACGTCAAAGG
[49 nt withheld, positions 321-369]
T
[91 nt withheld, positions 371-461]
G
[124 nt withheld, positions 463-586]
CCCATTCGCCATTCAGGCTGCGCAACTGTTGGGAAGGGCGATCGGTGCGGGCCTCTTCGCTATTACGCCA
GCTGGCGAAAGGGGGATGTGCTGCAAGGCGATTAAGTTGGGTAACGCCAGGGTTTTCCCAGTCACGACGT
TGTAAAACGACGGCCAGTGAGCGCGCCTCGTTCATTCACGTTTTTGAACCCGTGGAGGACGGGCAGACTC
GCGGTGCAAATGTGTTTTACAGCGTGATGGAGCAGATGAAGATGCTCGACACGCTGCAGAACACGCAGCT
AGATTAACCCTAGAAAGATAATCATATTGTGACGTACGTTAAAGATAATCATGTGTAAAATTGACGCATG
TGTTTTATCGGTCTGTATATCGAGGTTTATTTATTAATTTGAATAGATATTAAGTTTTATTATATTTACA
CTTACATACTAATAATAAATTCAACAAACAATTTATTTATGTTTATTTATTTATTAAAAAAAACAAAAAC
TCAAAATTTCTTCTATAAAGTAACAAAACTTTTATGAGGGACAGCCCCCCCCCAAAGCCCCCAGGGATGT
AATTACGTCCCTCCCCCGCTAGGGGGCAGCAGCGAGCCGCCCGGGGCTCCGCTCCGGTCCGGCGCTCCCC
CCGCATCCCCGAGCCGGCAGCGTGCGGGGACAGCCCGGGCACGGGGAAGGTGGCACGGGATCGCTTTCCT
CTGAACGCTTCTCGCTGCTCTTTGAGCCTGCAGACACCTGGGGGGATACGGGGAAAAGGCCTCCACGGCC
ACTAGTAGGCGTTTTGCGCTGCTTCGCGATGTACGGGCCAGATATACGCGTTGACATTGATTATTGACTA
GTTATTAATAGTAATCAATTACGGGGTCATTAGTTCATAGCCCATATATGGAGTTCCGCGTTACATAACT
TACGGTAAATGGCCCGCCTGGCTGACCGCCCAACGACCCCCGCCCATTGACGTCAATAATGACGTATGTT
CCCATAGTAACGCCAATAGGGACTTTCCATTGACGTCAATGGGTGGAGTATTTACGGTAAACTGCCCACT
TGGCAGTACATCAAGTGTATCATATGCCAAGTACGCCCCCTATTGACGTCAATGACGGTAAATGGCCCGC
CTGGCATTATGCCCAGTACATGACCTTATGGGACTTTCCTACTTGGCAGTACATCTACGTATTAGTCATC
GCTATTACCATGGTGATGCGGTTTTGGCAGTACATCAATGGGCGTGGATAGCGGTTTGACTCACGGGGAT
TTCCAAGTCTCCACCCCATTGACGTCAATGGGAGTTTGTTTTGGCACCAAAATCAACGGGACTTTCCAAA
ATGTCGTAACAACTCCGCCCCATTGACGCAAATGGGCGGTAGGCGTGTACGGTGGGAGGTCTATATAAGC
AGAGCTCTCCCTATCAGTGATAGAGATCTCCCTATCAGTGATAGAGATCGTCGACGAGCTCGTTTAGTGA
ACCGTCAGATCGCCTGGAGACGCCATCCACGCTGTTTTGACCTCCATAGAAGACACCGGGACCGATCCAG
CCTCCGGACTCTAGCGTTTAAACTTAAGCTTCGCCACCATGGGATCCGAAAACACTGAGAACAGCGTCGA
TAGCAAGTCCATTAAGAACCTCGAACCTAAAATCATACATGGCAGTGAGAGCATGGATAGCGGCATAAGC
CTTGACAACTCCTATAAAATGGACTACCCGGAGATGGGTCTGTGCATAATAATCAACAACAAGAACTTCC
ACAAATCCACGGGGATGACAAGTAGGTCTGGAACCGATGTCGATGCGGCAAACTTGCGCGAGACCTTTAG
AAACCTCAAGTACGAGGTACGCAATAAAAACGATCTCACTCGCGAGGAAATAGTAGAGCTGATGCGAGAT
GTCAGTAAGGAAGATCATTCCAAGAGATCCTCCTTCGTCTGCGTCTTGTTGAGTCACGGAGAGGAAGGGA
TCATATTCGGTACGAACGGCCCAGTGGATTTGAAAAAGATAACCAATTTCTTTAGAGGTGACCGGTGCCG
CTCTCTCACAGGAAAGCCAAAACTCTTTATTATCCAAGCATGTAGGGGTACGGAACTGGATTGTGGAATC
GAAACTGAGAACTTGTACTTCCAGTCCGGGGTAGATGACGACATGGCCTGCCATAAAATCCCTGTCGAGG
CCGATTTTCTCTACGCCTACTCTACTGCGCCTGGGTATTACAGCTGGAGAAACAGCAAGGATGGTTCCTG
GTTTATACAAAGCCTGTGTGCTATGCTCAAACAGTATGCGGATAAGCTGGAGTTCATGCATATCCTTACC
AGAGTAAATCGCAAAGTGGCCACAGAGTTTGAGTCATTTTCTTTTGACGCAACATTTCACGCCAAGAAGC
AGATTCCTTGTATAGTATCTATGCTGACGAAAGAGCTGTACTTCTATCACAGCTAGCAGCTAGCGAATTC
GAATTTAAATCGGCCTCGACTGTGCCTTCTAGTTGCCAGCCATCTGTTGTTTGCCCCTCCCCCGTGCCTT
CCTTGACCCTGGAAGGTGCCACTCCCACTGTCCTTTCCTAATAAAATGAGGAAATTGCATCGCATTGTCT
GAGTAGGTGTCATTCTATTCTGGGGGGTGGGGTGGGGCAGGACAGCAAGGGGGAGGATTGGGAAGACAAT
AGCAGGCATGCTGGGGACGCGGCCGCAATTTAACGCGAATTAATTCTGTGGAATGTGTGTCAGTTAGGGT
GTGGAAAGTCCCCAGGCTCCCCAGCAGGCAGAAGTATGCAAAGCATGCATCTCAATTAGTCAGCAACCAG
GTGTGGAAAGTCCCCAGGCTCCCCAGCAGGCAGAAGTATGCAAAGCATGCATCTCAATTAGTCAGCAACC
ATAGTCCCGCCCCTAACTCCGCCCATCCCGCCCCTAACTCCGCCCAGTTCCGCCCATTCTCCGCCCCATG
GCTGACTAATTTTTTTTATTTATGCAGAGGCCGAGGCCGCCTCTGCCTCTGAGCTATTCCAGAAGTAGTG
AGGAGGCTTTTTTGGAGGCCTAGGCTTTTGCAAAAAGCTCCCGGGAGCTTGTATATCCATTTTCGGATCT
GATCAGCACGTGTTGACAATTAATCATCGGCATAGTATATCGGCATAGTATAATACGACAAGGTGAGGAA
CTAAACCATGGCCAAGTTGACCAGTGCCGTTCCGGTGCTCACCGCGCGCGACGTCGCCGGAGCGGTCGAG
TTCTGGACCGACCGGCTCGGGTTCTCCCGGGACTTCGTGGAGGACGACTTCGCCGGTGTGGTCCGGGACG
ACGTGACCCTGTTCATCAGCGCGGTCCAGGACCAGGTGGTGCCGGACAACACCCTGGCCTGGGTGTGGGT
GCGCGGCCTGGACGAGCTGTACGCCGAGTGGTCGGAGGTCGTGTCCACGAACTTCCGGGACGCCTCCGGG
CCGGCCATGACCGAGATCGGCGAGCAGCCGTGGGGGCGGGAGTTCGCCCTGCGCGACCCGGCCGGCAACT
GCGTGCACTTCGTGGCCGAGGAGCAGGACTGAGTCGACAATCAACCTCTGGATTACAAAATTTGTGAAAG
ATTGACTGGTATTCTTAACTATGTTGCTCCTTTTACGCTATGTGGATACGCTGCTTTAATGCCTTTGTAT
CATGCGTTAACTAAACTTGTTTATTGCAGCTTATAATGGTTACAAATAAAGCAATAGCATCACAAATTTC
ACAAATAAAGCATTTTTTTCACTGCATTCTAGTTGTGGTTTGTCCAAACTCATCAATGTATCTTATCATG
TCTGGAATTGACTCAAATGATGTCAATTAGTCTATCAGAAGCTCATCTGGTCTCCCTTCCGGGGGACAAG
ACATCCCTGTTTAATATTTAAACAGCAGTGTTCCCAAACTGGGTTCTTATATCCCTTGCTCTGGTCAACC
AGGTTGCAGGGTTTCCTGTCCTCACAGGAACGAAGTCCCTAAAGAAACAGTGGCAGCCAGGTTTAGCCCC
GGAATTGACTGGATTCCTTTTTTAGGGCCCATTGGTATGGCTTTTTCCCCGTATCCCCCCAGGTGTCTGC
AGGCTCAAAGAGCAGCGAGAAGCGTTCAGAGGAAAGCGATCCCGTGCCACCTTCCCCGTGCCCGGGCTGT
CCCCGCACGCTGCCGGCTCGGGGATGCGGGGGGAGCGCCGGACCGGAGCGGAGCCCCGGGCGGCTCGCTG
CTGCCCCCTAGCGGGGGAGGGACGTAATTACATCCCTGGGGGCTTTGGGGGGGGGCTGTCCCTGATATCT
ATAACAAGAAAATATATATATAATAAGTTATCACGTAAGTAGAACATGAAATAACAATATAATTATCGTA
TGAGTTAAATCTTAAAAGTCACGTAAAAGATAATCATGCGTCATTTTGACTCACGCGGTCGTTATAGTTC
AAAATCAGTGACACTTACCGCATTGACAAGCACGCCTCACGGGAGCTCCAAGCGGCGACTGAGATGTCCT
AAATGCACAGCGACGGATTCGCGCTATTTAGAAAGAGAGAGCAATATTTCAAGAATGCATGCGTCAATTT
TACGCAGACTATCTTTCTAGGGTTAATCTAGCTGCATCAGGATCATATCGTCGGGTCTTTTTTCCGGCTC
AGTCATCGCCCAAGCTGGCGCTATCTGGGCATCGGGGAGGAAGAAGCCCGTGCCTTTTCCCGCGAGGTTG
AAGCGGCATGGAAAGAGTTTGCCGAGGATGACTGCTGCTGCATTGACGTTGAGCGAAAACGCACGTTTAC
CATGATGATTCGGGAAGGTGTGGCCATGCACGCCTTTAACGGTGAACTGTTCGTTCAGGCCACCTGGGAT
ACCAGTTCGTCGCGGCTTTTCCGGACACAGTTCCGGATGGTCAGCCCGAAGCGCATCAGCAACCCGAACA
ATACCGGCGACAGCCGGAACTGCCGTGCCGGTGTGCAGATTAATGACAGCGGTGCGGCGCTGGGATATTA
CGTCAGCGAGGACGGGTATCCTGGCTGGATGCCGCAGAAATGGACATGGATACCCCGTGAGTTACCCGGC
GGGCGCGCTTGGCGTAATCATGGTCATAGCTGTTTCCTGTGTGAAATTGTTATCCGCTCACAATTCCACA
CAACATACGAGCCGGAAGCATAAAGTGTAAAGCCTGGGGTGCCTAATGAGTGAGCTAACTCACATTAATT
GCGTTGCGCTCACTGCCCGCTTTCCAGTCGGGAAACCTGTCGTGCCAGCTGCATTAATGAATCGGCCAAC
GCGCGGGGAGAGGCGGTTTGCGTATTGGGCGCTCTTCCGCTTCCTCGCTCACTGACTCGCTGCGCTCGGT
CGTTCGGCTGCGGCGAGCGGTATCAGCTCACTCAAAGGCGGTAATACGGTTATCCACAGAATCAGGGGAT
AACGCAGGAAAGAACATGTGAGCAAAAGGCCAGCAAAAGGCCAGGAACCGTAAAAAGGCCGCGTTGCTGG
CGTTTTTCCATAGGCTCCGCCCCCCTGACGAGCATCACAAAAATCGACGCTCAAGTCAGAGGTGGCGAAA
CCCGACAGGACTATAAAGATACCAGGCGTTTCCCCCTGGAAGCTCCCTCGTGCGCTCTCCTGTTCCGACC
CTGCCGCTTACCGGATACCTGTCCGCCTTTCTCCCTTCGGGAAGCGTGGCGCTTTCTCATAGCTCACGCT
GTAGGTATCTCAGTTCGGTGTAGGTCGTTCGCTCCAAGCTGGGCTGTGTGCACGAACCCCCCGTTCAGCC
CGACCGCTGCGCCTTATCCGGTAACTATCGTCTTGAGTCCAACCCGGTAAGACACGACTTATCGCCACTG
GCAGCAGCCACTGGTAACAGGATTAGCAGAGCGAGGTATGTAGGCGGTGCTACAGAGTTCTTGAAGTGGT
GGCCTAACTACGGCTACACTAGAAGAACAGTATTTGGTATCTGCGCTCTGCTGAAGCCAGTTACCTTCGG
AAAAAGAGTTGGTAGCTCTTGATCCGGCAAACAAACCACCGCTGGTAGCGGTGGTTTTTTTGTTTGCAAG
CAGCAGATTACGCGCAGAAAAAAAGGATCTCAAGAAGATCCTTTGATCTTTTCTACGGGGTCTGACGCTC
AGTGGAACGAAAACTCACGTTAAGGGATTTTGGTCATGAGATTATCAAAAAGGATCTTCACCTAGATCCT
TTTAAATTAAAAATGAAGTTTTAAATCAATCTAAAGTATATATGAGTAAACTTGGTCTGACAGTTACCAA
TGCTTAATCAGTGAGGCACCTATCTCAGCGATCTGTCTATTTCGTTCATCCATAGTTGCCTGACTCCCCG
TCGTGTAGATAACTACGATACGGGAGGGCTTACCATCTGGCCCCAGTGCTGCAATGATACCGCGAGACCC
ACGCTCACCGGCTCCAGATTTATCAGCAATAAACCAGCCAGCCGGAAGGGCCGAGCGCAGAAGTGGTCCT
GCAACTTTATCCGCCTCCATCCAGTCTATTAATTGTTGCCGGGAAGCTAGAGTAAGTAGTTCGCCAGTTA
ATAGTTTGCGCAACGTTGTTGCCATTGCTACAGGCATCGTGGTGTCACGCTCGTCGTTTGGTATGGCTTC
ATTCAGCTCCGGTTCCCAACGATCAAGGCGAGTTACATGATCCCCCATGTTGTGCAAAAAAGCGGTTAGC
TCCTTCGGTCCTCCGATCGTTGTCAGAAGTAAGTTGGCCGCAGTGTTATCACTCATGGTTATGGCAGCAC
TGCATAATTCTCTTACTGTCATGCCATCCGTAAGATGCTTTTCTGTGACTGGTGAGTACTCAACCAAGTC
ATTCTGAGAATAGTGTATGCGGCGACCGAGTTGCTCTTGCCCGGCGTCAATACGGGATAATACCGCGCCA
CATAGCAGAACTTTAAAAGTGCTCATCATTGGAAAACGTTCTTCGGGGCGAAAACTCTCAAGGATCTTAC
CGCTGTTGAGATCCAGTTCGATGTAACCCACTCGTGCACCCAACTGATCTTCAGCATCTTTTACTTTCAC
CAGCGTTTCTGGGTGAGCAAAAACAGGAAGGCAAAATGCCGCAAAAAAGGGAATAAGGGCGACACGGAAA
TGTTGAATACTCAT
Features (pLannotate 1.2.2; 24 found; start..end, strand, type, name):
      1..105     -  promoter       AmpR promoter: bla
    158..586     -  rep_origin     f1 ori (sequence partly withheld): f1 bacteriophage origin of replication; arrow indicates direction of (+) strand synthesis
    591..746     -  CDS            lacZα (fragment): LacZα fragment of β-galactosidase; lacZ fragment
    748..867     +  CDS            B (fragment): PORTL_LAMBD - Experimental evidence at protein level: Swiss-Prot protein existence level 1. Forms the portal vertex of the capsid (PubMed:6228056, PubMed:6232391). This portal plays critical roles in head assembly, genome packaging, neck/tail attachment, and genome ejection (Probable). The portal protein multimerizes as a single ring-shaped homododecamer arranged around a central channel (PubMed:6232391). Binds to the terminase subunits to form the packaging machine (PubMed:7799432). From Escherichia phage lambda (Bacteriophage lambda).
   1409..1788    +  enhancer       CMV enhancer: human cytomegalovirus immediate early enhancer
   1789..1992    +  promoter       CMV promoter: human cytomegalovirus (CMV) immediate early promoter
   1994..2013    +  promoter       PLtetO-1 promoter (fragment): modified phage lambda PL promoter with tet operator sites (Lutz and Bujard, 1997)
   2015..2034    +  promoter       PLtetO-1 promoter (fragment): modified phage lambda PL promoter with tet operator sites (Lutz and Bujard, 1997)
   2042..2075    +  promoter       TRE3GV promoter (fragment): 3rd-generation Tet-responsive promoter that can be activated by binding of Tet-On® 3G, optimized for retroviral and lentiviral vectors
   2174..3016    +  CDS            CASP3: CASP3_HUMAN - Also known as CPP32. Experimental evidence at protein level: Swiss-Prot protein existence level 1. Involved in the activation cascade of caspases responsible for apoptosis execution (PubMed:7596430). At the onset of apoptosis it proteolytically cleaves poly(ADP-ribose) polymerase (PARP) at a '216- Asp-|-Gly-217' bond (PubMed:7774019). Cleaves and activates sterol regulatory element binding proteins (SREBPs) between the basic helix- loop-helix leucine zipper domain and the membrane attachment domain. Cleaves and activates caspase-6, -7 and -9 (PubMed:7596430). Involved in the clea
   3056..3263    +  polyA_signal   bGH poly(A) signal: bovine growth hormone polyadenylation signal
   3301..3630    +  promoter       SV40 promoter: SV40 enhancer and early promoter
   3678..3725    +  promoter       EM7 promoter: synthetic bacterial promoter&nbsp
   3744..4118    +  CDS            BleoR: antibiotic-binding protein; Sh ble from Streptoalloteichus hindustanus; confers resistance to bleomycin, phleomycin, and Zeocin™
   4125..4231    +  misc_feature   WPRE (fragment): woodchuck hepatitis virus posttranscriptional regulatory element
   4240..4361    +  polyA_signal   SV40 poly(A) signal: SV40 polyadenylation signal
   4379..4471    +  ncRNA          G-CSF SLDE: Accession: RF00183 - G-CSF factor stem-loop destabilising element (SLDE)
   5168..5635    +  CDS            B (fragment): PORTL_LAMBD - Experimental evidence at protein level: Swiss-Prot protein existence level 1. Forms the portal vertex of the capsid (PubMed:6228056, PubMed:6232391). This portal plays critical roles in head assembly, genome packaging, neck/tail attachment, and genome ejection (Probable). The portal protein multimerizes as a single ring-shaped homododecamer arranged around a central channel (PubMed:6232391). Binds to the terminase subunits to form the packaging machine (PubMed:7799432). From Escherichia phage lambda (Bacteriophage lambda).
   5673..5689    -  protein_bind   lac operator: The lac repressor binds to the lac operator to inhibit transcription in E. coli. This inhibition can be relieved by adding lactose or isopropyl-β-D-thiogalactopyranoside (IPTG). lac repressor encoded by lacI
   5697..5727    -  promoter       lac promoter: promoter for the E. coli lac operon
   5742..5763    -  protein_bind   CAP binding site: CAP binding activates transcription in the presence of cAMP. E. coli catabolite activator protein
   5776..5868    -  CDS            lacI (fragment): lac repressor; lacI; The lac repressor binds to the lac operator to inhibit transcription in E. coli. This inhibition can be relieved by adding lactose or isopropyl-β-D-thiogalactopyranoside (IPTG).
   6051..6639    -  rep_origin     ori: high-copy-number ColE1/pMB1/pBR322/pUC origin of replication
   6810..7670    -  CDS            AmpR: β-lactamase; bla; confers resistance to ampicillin, carbenicillin, and related antibiotics
