[The description below was written by a language model from this plasmid's Addgene catalogue record and pLannotate feature annotations shown in this document.]
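Description:
PB-CMV-TO-Casp3te is a 7,670 nt mammalian expression plasmid built on the PB-CMV-TO backbone. It is propagated in E. coli through a high-copy ColE1/pUC-type origin with ampicillin selection (AmpR under its own bla promoter). It also carries an f1 phage origin and remnants of a lacZα/lac promoter cloning region. The "PB" prefix suggests a piggyBac transposon design. However, the feature table annotates no transposon terminal repeats, so the record neither confirms this nor says whether the unannotated stretches flanking the cassettes serve that role. The short matches to lambda portal protein B are probably spurious or filler sequence.

The payload is a synthetic insert, Casp3te, introduced by Gibson cloning. The table annotates it as an open reading frame matching human caspase-3 (CASP3), the executioner protease of apoptosis. The record does not explain the "te" suffix or list the engineered changes that make the sequence synthetic. Expression is driven by the CMV enhancer and immediate-early promoter, followed directly by two tet operator-like elements. This CMV-TO arrangement permits strong constitutive transcription, which can be repressed where Tet repressor is present and relieved by tetracycline or doxycycline. A bGH polyadenylation signal terminates the transcript.

Downstream, a second cassette places the Sh ble gene (BleoR) under tandem SV40 early and bacterial EM7 promoters. It is followed by a WPRE fragment and an SV40 poly(A) signal, and it allows Zeocin selection of mammalian cells.

The catalogue lists the plasmid as a reporter for measuring protease activity, deposited in connection with work on programmable protein circuits in living cells. The record does not describe how the caspase-3-derived protein provides the readout.
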