Addgene plasmid #116055: PB-CMV-TO-Casp3te
Purpose: Reporter plasmid for measuring protease activity
Depositing lab: Michael Elowitz. Depositing organization: California Institute of Technology. Publication: Programmable protein circuits in living cells. Gao XJ, Chong LS, Kim MS, Elowitz MB. Science. 2018 Sep 21;361(6408):1252-1258. doi: 10.1126/science.aat5062. PubMed 30237357.
Backbone
  Vector backbone: PB-CMV-TO
  Vector type: Mammalian Expression
Growth in bacteria
  Bacterial resistance: Ampicillin, 100 μg/mL
  Growth temperature: 37°C
  Growth strain: DH5alpha
  Copy number: High Copy
Gene/Insert
  Gene/Insert name: Casp3te
  Species: Synthetic
  Cloning method: Gibson Cloning
Terms and licenses: Academic/Nonprofit Terms; Industry Terms: Not Available to Industry
How to cite: PB-CMV-TO-Casp3te was a gift from Michael Elowitz (Addgene plasmid # 116055 ; http://n2t.net/addgene:116055 ; RRID:Addgene_116055)
